Addgene plasmid #38155: EYFP-Abr in pCCL-cppt178-MNDU3
Depositing lab: Nora Heisterkamp. Depositing organization: Children's Hospital Los Angeles. Publication: Abr and Bcr, two homologous Rac GTPase-activating proteins, control multiple cellular functions of murine macrophages. Cho YJ, Cunnick JM, Yi SJ, Kaartinen V, Groffen J, Heisterkamp N. Mol Cell Biol. 2007 Feb;27(3):899-911. Epub 2006 Nov 20. 10.1128/MCB.00756-06 PubMed 17116687.
Backbone
  Vector backbone: pCCL-cppt178-MNDU3
  Backbone manufacturer: Don Kohn
  Backbone size w/o insert (bp): 6600
  Total vector size (bp): 9900
  Vector type: Lentiviral
Growth in bacteria
  Bacterial resistance: Ampicillin, 100 μg/mL
  Growth temperature: 37°C
  Growth strain: Stbl3
  Copy number: Unknown
Gene/Insert
  Gene/Insert name: Abr
  Species: H. sapiens (human)
  GenBank ID: NM_021962
  Entrez Gene: ABR (a.k.a. MDB)
  Promoter: MNDU3 = LTR promoter for U3 region of myeloproliferative sarcoma retrovirus MND
  Tag / fusion protein: EYFP (N terminal on insert)
  Cloning method: Restriction Enzyme; 5′ cloning site Age I (destroyed during cloning); 3′ cloning site Kpn I (not destroyed)
  Sequencing primers: 5′ EGFP-C
Terms and licenses: Academic/Nonprofit Terms; Industry Terms: Not Available to Industry
Depositor comments: Constructed by Jess Cunnick. Abr was first subcloned into pEYFP-C1 Bgl II x KpnI as a 0.4 kb 5' BamHI/BstEII + 2.2 kb BstEII- KpnI fragment. The EYFP-Abr fusion was isolated as a 5' AgeI- 3' KpnI fragment and inserted into pCCL-cppt178-MNDU3-X3 digested with Xma I x Kpn I.
How to cite: EYFP-Abr in pCCL-cppt178-MNDU3 was a gift from Nora Heisterkamp (Addgene plasmid # 38155 ; http://n2t.net/addgene:38155 ; RRID:Addgene_38155)
