[The description below was written by a language model from this plasmid's Addgene catalogue record.]
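Description:
EYFP-Abr in pCCL-cppt178-MNDU3 is a lentiviral transfer plasmid of about 9.9 kb, built on the roughly 6.6 kb pCCL-cppt178-MNDU3 backbone. It is propagated in bacteria under ampicillin selection, using a recombination-deficient strain (Stbl3) of the kind generally chosen to keep repeated LTR sequences stable; copy number is not recorded. No feature table accompanies the record, so the origin of replication, the exact LTR configuration and other backbone elements are not documented. The "cppt" in the backbone name suggests a central polypurine tract, an element commonly included in lentiviral vectors to improve transduction. No mammalian selection marker is listed.

The payload is human ABR, which encodes a Rac GTPase-activating protein homologous to BCR, fused at its N terminus to the yellow fluorescent protein EYFP. Expression is driven by the internal MNDU3 promoter, derived from the U3 region of the LTR of the MND modified myeloproliferative sarcoma retrovirus. According to the depositor's notes, Abr was first assembled from two fragments in pEYFP-C1 to create the in-frame fusion. The whole EYFP-Abr cassette was then moved as an AgeI–KpnI fragment into the lentiviral backbone cut with XmaI and KpnI, a compatible-end ligation that destroyed the 5′ site while retaining KpnI.

The construct delivers a fluorescently tagged Abr by lentiviral transduction, so that expressing cells can be identified and the protein's localisation followed. The associated study examined how Abr and Bcr regulate multiple functions of murine macrophages, which indicates its use for expressing Abr in such cells.
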