>Addgene plasmid #38155 | EYFP-Abr in pCCL-cppt178-MNDU3 | addgene partial sequence | sequence record 51110 | EGFP-C  5'-CATGGTCCTGCTGGAGTTCGTG-3'
GCTGGACAAGGTTCTGGAGGACGAAGATGTGTTTCTCCTGGAGGAGTGCGAGCTGGGAACCCCGACCAGC
CCCGGCTCAGGGTCCCCCTTCCTGGTGGCTGTGAAGGTGGAAGCAGGGAAAGGCCTGGAGATGAGGAAGC
TGGTTCTCTCGGGGTTCTTGGCCAGCGAAGAGATCTACATTAACCAGCTGGAAGCCCTGTTGCTGCCCAT
GAAACCCCTGAAGGCCACCGCCACCACCTCCCAGCCCGTGCTCACCATCCAGCAGATCGAGACCATCTTC
TACAAGATCCAGGACATCTATGAGATCCACAAGGAGTTCTATGACAACCTGTGCCCCAAGGTGCAACAGT
GGGACAGCCAGGTCACCATGGGCCACCTCTTCCAGAAGCTGGCCAGCCAGCTCGGTGTGTACAAAGCGTT
TGTCGATAACTATAAAGTCGCTCTGGAGACAGCTGAGAAGTGCAGCCAGTCCAACAACCAGTTCCAGAAG
ATCTCAGAGGAACTCAAAGTGAAAGGTCCCAAGGACTCCAAGGACAGCCACACGTCTGTCACCATGGAAG
CTCTGCTCTACAAGCCCATTGACCGGGTCACTCGGAGCACCCTAGTCCTACACGACCTGCTGAAGCACAC
ACCTG
